>Addgene plasmid #43295 | II-CATA | depositor partial sequence | sequence record 58560 | II-CATA sequence 426 bps
CGTCTCGCTTAACCCCAGAGCAGGTCGTGGCGATCGCAAGCCACGACGGAGGAAAGCAAGCCTTGGAAAC
AGTACAGAGGCTGTTGCCTGTGCTGTGCCAAGCGCACGGACTCACCCCAGAGCAGGTCGTGGCAATCGCC
TCCAACATTGGCGGGAAACAGGCACTCGAGACTGTCCAGCGCCTGCTTCCCGTGCTGTGCCAAGCGCACG
GCCTCACCCCAGAGCAGGTCGTGGCCATTGCCTCGAATGGAGGGGGCAAACAGGCGTTGGAAACCGTACA
ACGATTGCTGCCGGTGCTGTGCCAAGCGCACGGATTAACCCCAGAGCAGGTCGTGGCAATCGCCTCCAAC
ATTGGCGGGAAACAGGCACTCGAGACTGTCCAGCGCCTGCTTCCCGTGCTGTGCCAAGCGCACGGGCTCA
GAGACG
