>Addgene plasmid #43295 | II-CATA | addgene partial sequence | sequence record 61853 | M13-F20 5'-TGTAAAACGACGGCCAGT-3'
CGAATTGGGCCCTCTAGATGCATGCTCGAGCGGCCGCCAGTGTGATGGATATCTGCAGAATTCGCCCTTA
GTATCTTTCCTGTGCCCACGTCTCTGAGCCCGTGCGCTTGGCACAGCACGGGAAGCAGGCGCTGGACAGT
CTCGAGTGCCTGTTTCCCGCCAATGTTGGAGGCGATTGCCACGACCTGCTCTGGGGTTAATCCGTGCGCT
TGGCACAGCACCGGCAGCAATCGTTGTACGGTTTCCAACGCCTGTTTGCCCCCTCCATTCGAGGCAATGG
CCACGACCTGCTCTGGGGTGAGGCCGTGCGCTTGGCACAGCACGGGAAGCAGGCGCTGGACAGTCTCGAG
TGCCTGTTTCCCGCCAATGTTGGAGGCGATTGCCACGACCTGCTCTGGGGTGAGTCCGTGCGCTTGGCAC
AGCACAGGCAACAGCCTCTGTACTGTTTCCAAGGCTTGCTTTCCTCCGTCGTGGCTTGCGATCGCCACGA
CCTGCTCTGGGGTTAAGCGAGACGCGCTAGGACGGCATCTATATAAGGGCGAATTCCAGCACACTGGCGG
CCGTTACTAGTGGATCCGAGCTCGGTACCAAGCTTGGCGTAATCATGGTCATAGCTGTTTCCTGTGTGAA
ATTGTTATCCGCTCACAATTCCACACAACATACGAGCCGGAAGCATAAAGTGTAAAGCCTGGGGTGCCTA
ATGAGTGAGCTAACTCACATTAATTGCGTTGCGCTCACTGCCCGCTTTCCAGTCGGGAAACCTGTCGTGC
CAGCTGCATTAATGAATCGGCCAACGCGCGGGGAGAGGCGGTTTGCGTATTGGGCGCTCTTCCGCTTCCT
CGCTCACTGACTCGCTGCGCTCGGTCGTTCGGCTGCGGCG
