[The description below was written by a language model from this plasmid's Addgene catalogue record.]
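Description:
II-CATA is a bacterial cloning plasmid built on the commercial pCRII-TOPO backbone (about 3.97 kb without insert), into which a 426 bp synthetic fragment was placed by TOPO cloning. It is a high-copy plasmid maintained in E. coli, and the record lists both ampicillin and kanamycin resistance, consistent with the dual markers carried by this backbone. No feature table is provided, so the origin of replication and other backbone elements are not itemised. The listed sequencing primers, T7 at the 5′ end and M13 reverse at the 3′ end, indicate that these standard priming sites flank the insertion point and can be used to verify the insert.

The record gives no description of the insert beyond its name, synthetic origin and size. The associated publication describes a TALEN genome-editing system for generating human stem cell-based disease models, and the name suggests a component of a modular assembly library. "CATA" plausibly denotes a four-nucleotide target sequence read by a pre-assembled block of four TALE repeats, a length roughly compatible with 426 bp, and "II" may denote its position in the array. This interpretation is an inference from the name and context, not something the record states.

There is no indication of a promoter driving expression, a tag or a reporter, and the vector type is given only as bacterial cloning. The plasmid is therefore best regarded as a storage and source clone from which the synthetic fragment is recovered for downstream assembly, presumably into full-length TALEN constructs, rather than as an expression vector in its own right.
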