Addgene plasmid #43295: II-CATA
Depositing lab: Chad Cowan & Kiran Musunuru. Depositing organization: Harvard University. Publication: A TALEN Genome-Editing System for Generating Human Stem Cell-Based Disease Models. Ding Q, Lee YK, Schaefer EA, Peters DT, Veres A, Kim K, Kuperwasser N, Motola DL, Meissner TB, Hendriks WT, Trevisan M, Gupta RM, Moisan A, Banks E, Friesen M, Schinzel RT, Xia F, Tang A, Xia Y, Figueroa E, Wann A, Ahfeldt T, Daheron L, Zhang F, Rubin LL, Peng LF, Chung RT, Musunuru K, Cowan CA. Cell Stem Cell. 2012 Dec 12. pii: S1934-5909(12)00645-5. doi: 10.1016/j.stem.2012.11.011. PubMed 23246482.
Backbone
  Vector backbone: pCRII-TOPO
  Backbone manufacturer: Invitrogen
  Backbone size w/o insert (bp): 3973
  Vector type: Bacterial Cloning
Growth in bacteria
  Bacterial resistance: Ampicillin and Kanamycin, 100 & 50 μg/mL
  Growth temperature: 37°C
  Growth strain: Top10
  Copy number: High Copy
Gene/Insert
  Gene/Insert name: II-CATA
  Species: Synthetic
  Insert size (bp): 426
  Cloning method: TOPO Cloning
  Sequencing primers: 5′ T7; 3′ M13-rev
Terms and licenses: Academic/Nonprofit Terms; Industry Terms: Not Available to Industry
How to cite: II-CATA was a gift from Chad Cowan & Kiran Musunuru (Addgene plasmid # 43295 ; http://n2t.net/addgene:43295 ; RRID:Addgene_43295)
